Addgene plasmid #144345: TFORF2622
Purpose: Lentiviral vector for overexpressing transcription factor ORFs with unique 24-bp barcodes. Barcodes facilitate identification of transcription factors in pooled screens.
Depositing lab: Feng Zhang. Depositing organization: Broad Institute. Publication: A transcription factor atlas of directed differentiation. Joung J, Ma S, Tay T, Geiger-Schuller KR, Kirchgatterer PC, Verdine VK, Guo B, Arias-Garcia MA, Allen WE, Singh A, Kuksenko O, Abudayyeh OO, Gootenberg JS, Fu Z, Macrae RK, Buenrostro JD, Regev A, Zhang F. Cell. 2023 Jan 5;186(1):209-229.e26. doi: 10.1016/j.cell.2022.11.026. PubMed 36608654.
Backbone
  Vector backbone: pLX_TRC317
  Backbone manufacturer: Broad Institute Genetic Perturbation Platform
  Backbone size w/o insert (bp): 8264
  Vector type: Mammalian Expression, Lentiviral
  Selectable markers: Puromycin
Growth in bacteria
  Bacterial resistance: Ampicillin, 100 μg/mL
  Growth temperature: 30°C
  Growth strain: NEB Stable
  Copy number: High Copy
Gene/Insert
  Gene/Insert name: CRTC1
  Species: H. sapiens (human)
  Insert size (bp): 2006
  Entrez Gene: CRTC1 (a.k.a. MAML2, MECT1, Mam-2, TORC-1, TORC1, WAMTP1)
  Promoter: EF1a
  Cloning method: Unknown
  Sequencing primers: 5′ GGGTGGAGACTGAAGTTAGGCCAG; 3′ CACATAGCGTAAAAGGAGCAACATAG
Terms and licenses: Academic/Nonprofit Terms; Industry Terms: Not Available to Industry
Depositor comments: NM_015321,ENST00000321949 . The transcription factor ORF portion of this plasmid was synthesized by Genewiz. Please test multiple small colonies in case of plasmid recombination. To make this collection available in a timely manner, a portion of this collection was not fully sequenced by Addgene. If an Addgene verified full plasmid sequence is not available, please contact us prior to placing an order to request the full sequence.
How to cite: TFORF2622 was a gift from Feng Zhang (Addgene plasmid # 144345 ; http://n2t.net/addgene:144345 ; RRID:Addgene_144345)
