[The description below was written by a language model from this plasmid's Addgene catalogue record and pLannotate feature annotations shown in this document.]
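Description:
TFORF2622 is a lentiviral mammalian expression plasmid built on the pLX_TRC317 backbone, carrying the human CRTC1 open reading frame as one member of a barcoded transcription factor ORF collection. It is propagated in E. coli through a high-copy ColE1/pUC-type origin with ampicillin selection (AmpR under its own bla promoter). The backbone also retains an f1 origin and remnants of a lac/lacZα cloning region flanked by T7 and T3 promoters. The depositor warns that the plasmid can recombine, a known issue for vectors with repeated LTRs.

The viral portion has a third-generation, self-inactivating layout. An RSV promoter drives a truncated HIV-1 5' LTR, followed by the Ψ packaging signal with a gag fragment, the Rev response element, a cPPT/CTS, and a ΔU3 3' LTR with a downstream SV40 polyadenylation signal. Between the LTRs sit two expression units. An SV40 early promoter/origin region drives puromycin N-acetyltransferase, allowing selection of transduced cells. The strong constitutive EF-1α promoter drives CRTC1, with a WPRE downstream to enhance transcript stability and expression. The annotated CRTC1 coding sequence is slightly shorter than the stated insert size. The remainder presumably includes flanking sequence and the unique 24-bp barcode described for the collection, although the barcode itself is not annotated in the feature table. A short match to the U6 promoter lies just after the ORF; it is only a fragment, and the record does not state its function.

The construct is intended for packaging into lentivirus and stable overexpression of CRTC1 in mammalian cells. It is particularly suited to pooled screens, such as directed differentiation studies, where the barcode identifies which transcription factor each cell received.
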