Features (pLannotate 1.2.2; 31 found; start..end, strand, type, name):
      5..231     +  promoter       RSV promoter: Rous sarcoma virus enhancer/promoter
    232..412     +  LTR            5' LTR (truncated): truncated 5' long terminal repeat (LTR) from HIV-1
    459..584     +  misc_feature   HIV-1 Ψ: packaging signal of human immunodeficiency virus type 1
    568..931     +  CDS            HIV-1 gag (fragment): gag protein from human immunodeficiency virus 1; gag
   1077..1310    +  misc_feature   RRE: The Rev response element (RRE) of HIV-1 allows for Rev-dependent mRNA export from the nucleus to the cytoplasm.
   1687..1713    +  CDS            Rev (fragment): human immunodeficiency virus 1 (HIV-1) Rev protein; rev; enhances nuclear export of unspliced and incompletely spliced viral mRNAs
   1720..1743    +  promoter       SV40 promoter (fragment): SV40 early promoter
   1744..1815    +  promoter       SV40 promoter (fragment): SV40 enhancer and early promoter
   1839..1974    +  rep_origin     SV40 ori: SV40 origin of replication
   2020..2616    +  CDS            PuroR (fragment): puromycin N-acetyltransferase; pac from Streptomyces; confers resistance to puromycin
   2665..2782    +  misc_feature   cPPT/CTS: central polypurine tract and central termination sequence of HIV-1
   2847..2913    +  CDS            small t antigen (fragment): SV40 (simian virus 40) small t antigen
   2920..4098    +  promoter       EF-1α promoter: strong constitutive promoter for human elongation factor EF-1α
   4115..6016    +  CDS            CRTC1: CRTC1_HUMAN - Also known as KIAA0616 From Homo sapiens (Human).
   6032..6085    +  promoter       U6 promoter (fragment): RNA polymerase III promoter for human U6 snRNA
   6127..6715    +  misc_feature   WPRE: woodchuck hepatitis virus posttranscriptional regulatory element
   6766..6785    +  misc_feature   cPPT/CTS (fragment): central polypurine tract and central termination sequence of HIV-1
   6787..7020    +  LTR            3' LTR (ΔU3): self-inactivating 3' long terminal repeat (LTR) from HIV-1
   7098..7219    +  polyA_signal   SV40 poly(A) signal: SV40 polyadenylation signal
   7259..7394    +  rep_origin     SV40 ori: SV40 origin of replication
   7415..7433    -  promoter       T7 promoter: promoter for bacteriophage T7 RNA polymerase
   7441..7596    +  CDS            lacZα (fragment): LacZα fragment of β-galactosidase; lacZ fragment
   7601..8029    +  rep_origin     f1 ori (sequence partly withheld): f1 bacteriophage origin of replication; arrow indicates direction of (+) strand synthesis
   8082..8186    +  promoter       AmpR promoter: bla
   8187..9047    +  CDS            AmpR: β-lactamase; bla; confers resistance to ampicillin, carbenicillin, and related antibiotics
   9218..9806    +  rep_origin     ori: high-copy-number ColE1/pMB1/pBR322/pUC origin of replication
   9989..10081   +  CDS            lacI (fragment): lac repressor; lacI; The lac repressor binds to the lac operator to inhibit transcription in E. coli. This inhibition can be relieved by adding lactose or isopropyl-β-D-thiogalactopyranoside (IPTG).
  10094..10115   +  protein_bind   CAP binding site: CAP binding activates transcription in the presence of cAMP. E. coli catabolite activator protein
  10130..10160   +  promoter       lac promoter: promoter for the E. coli lac operon
  10168..10184   +  protein_bind   lac operator: The lac repressor binds to the lac operator to inhibit transcription in E. coli. This inhibition can be relieved by adding lactose or isopropyl-β-D-thiogalactopyranoside (IPTG). lac repressor encoded by lacI
  10229..10247   +  promoter       T3 promoter: promoter for bacteriophage T3 RNA polymerase
>Addgene plasmid #144345 | TFORF2622 | addgene full sequence | sequence record 471159 | Addgene NGS Result
TTAATGTAGTCTTATGCAATACTCTTGTAGTCTTGCAACATGGTAACGATGAGTTAGCAACATGCCTTAC
AAGGAGAGAAAAAGCACCGTGCATGCCGATTGGTGGAAGTAAGGTGGTACGATCGTGCCTTATTAGGAAG
GCAACAGACGGGTCTGACATGGATTGGACGAACCACTGAATTGCCGCATTGCAGAGATATTGTATTTAAG
TGCCTAGCTCGATACATAAACGGGTCTCTCTGGTTAGACCAGATCTGAGCCTGGGAGCTCTCTGGCTAAC
TAGGGAACCCACTGCTTAAGCCTCAATAAAGCTTGCCTTGAGTGCTTCAAGTAGTGTGTGCCCGTCTGTT
GTGTGACTCTGGTAACTAGAGATCCCTCAGACCCTTTTAGTCAGTGTGGAAAATCTCTAGCAGTGGCGCC
CGAACAGGGACTTGAAAGCGAAAGGGAAACCAGAGGAGCTCTCTCGACGCAGGACTCGGCTTGCTGAAGC
GCGCACGGCAAGAGGCGAGGGGCGGCGACTGGTGAGTACGCCAAAAATTTTGACTAGCGGAGGCTAGAAG
GAGAGAGATGGGTGCGAGAGCGTCAGTATTAAGCGGGGGAGAATTAGATCGCGATGGGAAAAAATTCGGT
TAAGGCCAGGGGGAAAGAAAAAATATAAATTAAAACATATAGTATGGGCAAGCAGGGAGCTAGAACGATT
CGCAGTTAATCCTGGCCTGTTAGAAACATCAGAAGGCTGTAGACAAATACTGGGACAGCTACAACCATCC
CTTCAGACAGGATCAGAAGAACTTAGATCATTATATAATACAGTAGCAACCCTCTATTGTGTGCATCAAA
GGATAGAGATAAAAGACACCAAGGAAGCTTTAGACAAGATAGAGGAAGAGCAAAACAAAAGTAAGACCAC
CGCACAGCAAGCGGCCGCTGATCTTCAGACCTGGAGGAGGAGATATGAGGGACAATTGGAGAAGTGAATT
ATATAAATATAAAGTAGTAAAAATTGAACCATTAGGAGTAGCACCCACCAAGGCAAAGAGAAGAGTGGTG
CAGAGAGAAAAAAGAGCAGTGGGAATAGGAGCTTTGTTCCTTGGGTTCTTGGGAGCAGCAGGAAGCACTA
TGGGCGCAGCGTCAATGACGCTGACGGTACAGGCCAGACAATTATTGTCTGGTATAGTGCAGCAGCAGAA
CAATTTGCTGAGGGCTATTGAGGCGCAACAGCATCTGTTGCAACTCACAGTCTGGGGCATCAAGCAGCTC
CAGGCAAGAATCCTGGCTGTGGAAAGATACCTAAAGGATCAACAGCTCCTGGGGATTTGGGGTTGCTCTG
GAAAACTCATTTGCACCACTGCTGTGCCTTGGAATGCTAGTTGGAGTAATAAATCTCTGGAACAGATTTG
GAATCACACGACCTGGATGGAGTGGGACAGAGAAATTAACAATTACACAAGCTTAATACACTCCTTAATT
GAAGAATCGCAAAACCAGCAAGAAAAGAATGAACAAGAATTATTGGAATTAGATAAATGGGCAAGTTTGT
GGAATTGGTTTAACATAACAAATTGGCTGTGGTATATAAAATTATTCATAATGATAGTAGGAGGCTTGGT
AGGTTTAAGAATAGTTTTTGCTGTACTTTCTATAGTGAATAGAGTTAGGCAGGGATATTCACCATTATCG
TTTCAGACCCACCTCCCAACCCCGAGGGGACCCATGCATTGCATCTCAATTAGTCAGCAACCAGGTGTGG
AAAGTCCCCAGGCTCCCCAGCAGGCAGAAGTATGCAAAGCATGCGTCTCAATTAGTCAGCAACCATAGTC
CCGCCCCTAACTCCGCCCATCCCGCCCCTAACTCCGCCCAGTTCCGCCCATTCTCCGCCCCATGGCTGAC
TAATTTTTTTTATTTATGCAGAGGCCGAGGCCGCCTCGGCCTCTGAGCTATTCCAGAAGTAGTGAGGAGG
CTTTTTTGGAGGCCTAGGCTTTTGCAAAAAGCTTTCTAGAGGTACCACCGGAGCTTACCATGACCGAGTA
CAAGCCCACGGTGCGCCTCGCCACCCGCGACGACGTCCCCAGGGCCGTACGCACCCTCGCCGCCGCGTTC
GCCGACTACCCCGCCACGCGCCACACCGTCGATCCGGACCGCCACATCGAGCGGGTCACCGAGCTGCAAG
AACTCTTCCTCACGCGCGTCGGGCTCGACATCGGCAAGGTGTGGGTCGCGGACGACGGCGCCGCCGTGGC
GGTCTGGACCACGCCGGAGAGCGTCGAAGCGGGGGCGGTGTTCGCCGAGATCGGCCCGCGCATGGCCGAG
TTGAGCGGTTCCCGGCTGGCCGCGCAGCAACAGATGGAAGGCCTCCTGGCGCCGCACCGGCCCAAGGAGC
CCGCGTGGTTCCTGGCCACCGTCGGCGTCTCGCCCGACCACCAGGGCAAGGGTCTGGGCAGCGCCGTCGT
GCTCCCCGGAGTGGAGGCGGCCGAGCGCGCCGGGGTGCCCGCCTTCCTGGAGACCTCCGCGCCCCGCAAC
CTCCCCTTCTACGAGCGGCTCGGCTTCACCGTCACCGCCGACGTCGAGGTGCCCGAAGGACCGCGCACCT
GGTGCATGACCCGCAAGCCCGGTGCCAGTTAACGAATTCTAGATCTTGAGACAAATGGCAGTATTCATCC
ACAATTTTAAAAGAAAAGGGGGGATTGGGGGGTACAGTGCAGGGGAAAGAATAGTAGACATAATAGCAAC
AGACATACAAACTAAAGAATTACAAAAACAAATTACAAAAATTCAAAATTTTCGGGTTTATTACAGGGAC
AGCAGAGATCCACTTTGGCGCCGGCTCGAGGCCTGCAGGTGCAAAGATGGATAAAGTTTTAAACAGAGAG
GAATCTTTGCAGCTAATGGACCTTCTAGGTCTTGAAAGGAGTGGGAATTGGCTCCGGTGCCCGTCAGTGG
GCAGAGCGCACATCGCCCACAGTCCCCGAGAAGTTGGGGGGAGGGGTCGGCAATTGAACCGGTGCCTAGA
GAAGGTGGCGCGGGGTAAACTGGGAAAGTGATGTCGTGTACTGGCTCCGCCTTTTTCCCGAGGGTGGGGG
AGAACCGTATATAAGTGCAGTAGTCGCCGTGAACGTTCTTTTTCGCAACGGGTTTGCCGCCAGAACACAG
GTAAGTGCCGTGTGTGGTTCCCGCGGGCCTGGCCTCTTTACGGGTTATGGCCCTTGCGTGCCTTGAATTA
CTTCCACCTGGCTGCAGTACGTGATTCTTGATCCCGAGCTTCGGGTTGGAAGTGGGTGGGAGAGTTCGAG
GCCTTGCGCTTAAGGAGCCCCTTCGCCTCGTGCTTGAGTTGAGGCCTGGCCTGGGCGCTGGGGCCGCCGC
GTGCGAATCTGGTGGCACCTTCGCGCCTGTCTCGCTGCTTTCGATAAGTCTCTAGCCATTTAAAATTTTT
GATGACCTGCTGCGACGCTTTTTTTCTGGCAAGATAGTCTTGTAAATGCGGGCCAAGATCTGCACACTGG
TATTTCGGTTTTTGGGGCCGCGGGCGGCGACGGGGCCCGTGCGTCCCAGCGCACATGTTCGGCGAGGCGG
GGCCTGCGAGCGCGGCCACCGAGAATCGGACGGGGGTAGTCTCAAGCTGGCCGGCCTGCTCTGGTGCCTG
GCCTCGCGCCGCCGTGTATCGCCCCGCCCTGGGCGGCAAGGCTGGCCCGGTCGGCACCAGTTGCGTGAGC
GGAAAGATGGCCGCTTCCCGGCCCTGCTGCAGGGAGCTCAAAATGGAGGACGCGGCGCTCGGGAGAGCGG
GCGGGTGAGTCACCCACACAAAGGAAAAGGGCCTTTCCGTCCTCAGCCGTCGCTTCATGTGACTCCACGG
AGTACCGGGCGCCGTCCAGGCACCTCGATTAGTTCTCGAGCTTTTGGAGTACGTCGTCTTTAGGTTGGGG
GGAGGGGTTTTATGCGATGGAGTTTCCCCACACTGAGTGGGTGGAGACTGAAGTTAGGCCAGCTTGGCAC
TTGATGTAATTCTCCTTGGAATTTGCCCTTTTTGAGTTTGGATCTTGGTTCATTCTCAAGCCTCAGACAG
TGGTTCAAAGTTTTTTTCTTCCATTTCAGGTGTCGTGAGGCTAGCACCGCCACCATGGCGACTTCGAACA
ATCCGCGGAAATTCAGCGAGAAGATCGCGCTGCACAATCAGAAGCAGGCGGAGGAGACGGCGGCCTTCGA
GGAGGTCATGAAGGACCTGAGCCTGACGCGGGCCGCGCGGCTCCAGCTCCAGAAATCCCAGTACCTGCAA
CTGGGCCCCAGCCGAGGCCAGTACTATGGCGGGTCCCTGCCCAACGTGAACCAGATCGGGAGTGGCACCA
TGGACCTGCCCTTCCAGACCCCCTTCCAATCCTCGGGCCTGGACACCAGCCGGACCACCCGGCACCATGG
GCTGGTGGACAGGGTGTACCGGGAGCGTGGCCGGCTCGGCTCCCCACACCGCCGGCCCCTGTCAGTGGAC
AAACACGGACGGCAGGCCGACAGCTGCCCCTATGGCACCATGTACCTCTCACCACCCGCGGACACCAGCT
GGAGAAGGACCAATTCTGACTCCGCCCTGCACCAGAGCACAATGACGCCCACGCAGCCAGAATCCTTTAG
CAGTGGGTCCCAGGACGTGCACCAGAAAAGAGTCTTACTGTTAACAGTCCCAGGAATGGAAGAGACCACA
TCAGAGGCAGACAAAAACCTTTCCAAGCAAGCATGGGACACCAAGAAGACGGGGTCCAGGCCCAAGTCCT
GTGAGGTCCCCGGAATCAACATCTTCCCGTCTGCCGACCAGGAAAACACTACAGCCCTGATCCCCGCCAC
CCACAACACAGGGGGGTCCCTGCCCGACCTGACCAACATCCACTTCCCCTCCCCGCTCCCGACCCCGCTG
GACCCCGAGGAGCCCACCTTCCCTGCACTGAGCAGCTCCAGCAGCACCGGCAACCTCGCGGCCAACCTGA
CGCACCTGGGCATCGGTGGCGCCGGCCAGGGAATGAGCACACCTGGCTCCTCTCCACAGCACCGCCCAGC
TGGCGTCAGCCCCCTGTCCCTGAGCACAGAGGCAAGGCGTCAGCAGGCATCGCCCACCCTGTCCCCGCTG
TCACCCATCACTCAGGCTGTAGCCATGGACGCCCTGTCTCTGGAGCAGCAGCTGCCCTACGCCTTCTTCA
CCCAGGCGGGCTCCCAGCAGCCACCGCCGCAGCCCCAGCCCCCGCCGCCTCCTCCACCCGCGTCCCAGCA
GCCACCACCCCCGCCACCCCCACAGGCGCCCGTCCGCCTGCCCCCTGGTGGCCCCCTGTTGCCCAGCGCC
AGCCTGACTCGTGGGCCACAGCCGCCCCCGCTTGCAGTCACGGTACCGTCCTCTCTCCCCCAGTCCCCCC
CAGAGAACCCTGGCCAGCCATCGATGGGGATCGACATCGCCTCGGCGCCGGCTCTGCAGCAGTACCGCAC
TAGCGCCGGCTCCCCGGCCAACCAGTCTCCCACCTCGCCAGTCTCCAATCAAGGCTTCTCCCCAGGGAGC
TCCCCGCAACACACTTCCACCCTGGGCAGCGTGTTTGGGGACGCGTACTATGAGCAGCAGATGGCGGCCA
GGCAGGCCAATGCTCTGTCCCACCAGCTGGAGCAGTTCAACATGATGGAGAACGCCATCAGCTCCAGCAG
CCTGTACAGCCCGGGCTCCACACTCAACTACTCGCAGGCGGCCATGATGGGCCTCACGGGCAGCCACGGG
AGCCTGCCGGACTCGCAGCAACTGGGATACGCCAGCCACAGTGGCATCCCCAACATCATCCTCACAGTGA
CAGGAGAGTCCCCCCCCAGCCTCTCTAAAGAACTGACCAGCTCTCTGGCCGGGGTCGGCGACGTCAGCTT
CGACTCCGACAGCCAGTTTCCCCTGGACGAACTCAAGATCGACCCCCTGACCCTCGACGGACTGCACATG
CTCAACGACCCCGACATGGTTCTGGCCGACCCAGCCACCGAGGACACCTTCCGGATGGACCGCCTGTAGT
AATGAACTAGTCCGTAACTTGAAAGTATTTCGATTTCTTGGCTTTATATATCTTGTGGAAAGGACGATAA
GCGAAAGTGTGTCTTAATGCAACGCGTTAAGTCGACAATCAACCTCTGGATTACAAAATTTGTGAAAGAT
TGACTGGTATTCTTAACTATGTTGCTCCTTTTACGCTATGTGGATACGCTGCTTTAATGCCTTTGTATCA
TGCTATTGCTTCCCGTATGGCTTTCATTTTCTCCTCCTTGTATAAATCCTGGTTGCTGTCTCTTTATGAG
GAGTTGTGGCCCGTTGTCAGGCAACGTGGCGTGGTGTGCACTGTGTTTGCTGACGCAACCCCCACTGGTT
GGGGCATTGCCACCACCTGTCAGCTCCTTTCCGGGACTTTCGCTTTCCCCCTCCCTATTGCCACGGCGGA
ACTCATCGCCGCCTGCCTTGCCCGCTGCTGGACAGGGGCTCGGCTGTTGGGCACTGACAATTCCGTGGTG
TTGTCGGGGAAATCATCGTCCTTTCCTTGGCTGCTCGCCTGTGTTGCCACCTGGATTCTGCGCGGGACGT
CCTTCTGCTACGTCCCTTCGGCCCTCAATCCAGCGGACCTTCCTTCCCGCGGCCTGCTGCCGGCTCTGCG
GCCTCTTCCGCGTCTTCGCCTTCGCCCTCAGACGAGTCGGATCTCCCTTTGGGCCGCCTCCCCGCGTCGA
CTTTAAGACCAATGACTTACAAGGCAGCTGTAGATCTTAGCCACTTTTTAAAAGAAAAGGGGGGACTGGA
AGGGCTAATTCACTCCCAACGAAGACAAGATCTGCTTTTTGCTTGTACTGGGTCTCTCTGGTTAGACCAG
ATCTGAGCCTGGGAGCTCTCTGGCTAACTAGGGAACCCACTGCTTAAGCCTCAATAAAGCTTGCCTTGAG
TGCTTCAAGTAGTGTGTGCCCGTCTGTTGTGTGACTCTGGTAACTAGAGATCCCTCAGACCCTTTTAGTC
AGTGTGGAAAATCTCTAGCAGTACGTATAGTAGTTCATGTCATCTTATTATTCAGTATTTATAACTTGCA
AAGAAATGAATATCAGAGAGTGAGAGGAACTTGTTTATTGCAGCTTATAATGGTTACAAATAAAGCAATA
GCATCACAAATTTCACAAATAAAGCATTTTTTTCACTGCATTCTAGTTGTGGTTTGTCCAAACTCATCAA
TGTATCTTATCATGTCTGGCTCTAGCTATCCCGCCCCTAACTCCGCCCATCCCGCCCCTAACTCCGCCCA
GTTCCGCCCATTCTCCGCCCCATGGCTGACTAATTTTTTTTATTTATGCAGAGGCCGAGGCCGCCTCGGC
CTCTGAGCTATTCCAGAAGTAGTGAGGAGGCTTTTTTGGAGGCCTAGGGACGTACCCAATTCGCCCTATA
GTGAGTCGTATTACGCGCGCTCACTGGCCGTCGTTTTACAACGTCGTGACTGGGAAAACCCTGGCGTTAC
CCAACTTAATCGCCTTGCAGCACATCCCCCTTTCGCCAGCTGGCGTAATAGCGAAGAGGCCCGCACCGAT
CGCCCTTCCCAACAGTTGCGCAGCCTGAATGGCGAATGGG
[124 nt withheld, positions 7601-7724]
C
[91 nt withheld, positions 7726-7816]
A
[49 nt withheld, positions 7818-7866]
CCTTTGACGTTGGAGTCCACGTTCTTT
[37 nt withheld, positions 7894-7930]
ACCCTATCTCGGTCTATTCTTTTGATTTATAAGGGATTTTGCCGATTTCGGCCTATTGGTTAAAAAATGA
GCTGATTTAACAAAAATTTAACGCGAATTTTAACAAAATATTAACGCTTACAATTTAGGTGGCACTTTTC
GGGGAAATGTGCGCGGAACCCCTATTTGTTTATTTTTCTAAATACATTCAAATATGTATCCGCTCATGAG
ACAATAACCCTGATAAATGCTTCAATAATATTGAAAAAGGAAGAGTATGAGTATTCAACATTTCCGTGTC
GCCCTTATTCCCTTTTTTGCGGCATTTTGCCTTCCTGTTTTTGCTCACCCAGAAACGCTGGTGAAAGTAA
AAGATGCTGAAGATCAGTTGGGTGCACGAGTGGGTTACATCGAACTGGATCTCAACAGCGGTAAGATCCT
TGAGAGTTTTCGCCCCGAAGAACGTTTTCCAATGATGAGCACTTTTAAAGTTCTGCTATGTGGCGCGGTA
TTATCCCGTATTGACGCCGGGCAAGAGCAACTCGGTCGCCGCATACACTATTCTCAGAATGACTTGGTTG
AGTACTCACCAGTCACAGAAAAGCATCTTACGGATGGCATGACAGTAAGAGAATTATGCAGTGCTGCCAT
AACCATGAGTGATAACACTGCGGCCAACTTACTTCTGACAACGATCGGAGGACCGAAGGAGCTAACCGCT
TTTTTGCACAACATGGGGGATCATGTAACTCGCCTTGATCGTTGGGAACCGGAGCTGAATGAAGCCATAC
CAAACGACGAGCGTGACACCACGATGCCTGTAGCAATGGCAACAACGTTGCGCAAACTATTAACTGGCGA
ACTACTTACTCTAGCTTCCCGGCAACAATTAATAGACTGGATGGAGGCGGATAAAGTTGCAGGACCACTT
CTGCGCTCGGCCCTTCCGGCTGGCTGGTTTATTGCTGATAAATCTGGAGCCGGTGAGCGTGGGTCTCGCG
GTATCATTGCAGCACTGGGGCCAGATGGTAAGCCCTCCCGTATCGTAGTTATCTACACGACGGGGAGTCA
GGCAACTATGGATGAACGAAATAGACAGATCGCTGAGATAGGTGCCTCACTGATTAAGCATTGGTAACTG
TCAGACCAAGTTTACTCATATATACTTTAGATTGATTTAAAACTTCATTTTTAATTTAAAAGGATCTAGG
TGAAGATCCTTTTTGATAATCTCATGACCAAAATCCCTTAACGTGAGTTTTCGTTCCACTGAGCGTCAGA
CCCCGTAGAAAAGATCAAAGGATCTTCTTGAGATCCTTTTTTTCTGCGCGTAATCTGCTGCTTGCAAACA
AAAAAACCACCGCTACCAGCGGTGGTTTGTTTGCCGGATCAAGAGCTACCAACTCTTTTTCCGAAGGTAA
CTGGCTTCAGCAGAGCGCAGATACCAAATACTGTTCTTCTAGTGTAGCCGTAGTTAGGCCACCACTTCAA
GAACTCTGTAGCACCGCCTACATACCTCGCTCTGCTAATCCTGTTACCAGTGGCTGCTGCCAGTGGCGAT
AAGTCGTGTCTTACCGGGTTGGACTCAAGACGATAGTTACCGGATAAGGCGCAGCGGTCGGGCTGAACGG
GGGGTTCGTGCACACAGCCCAGCTTGGAGCGAACGACCTACACCGAACTGAGATACCTACAGCGTGAGCT
ATGAGAAAGCGCCACGCTTCCCGAAGGGAGAAAGGCGGACAGGTATCCGGTAAGCGGCAGGGTCGGAACA
GGAGAGCGCACGAGGGAGCTTCCAGGGGGAAACGCCTGGTATCTTTATAGTCCTGTCGGGTTTCGCCACC
TCTGACTTGAGCGTCGATTTTTGTGATGCTCGTCAGGGGGGCGGAGCCTATGGAAAAACGCCAGCAACGC
GGCCTTTTTACGGTTCCTGGCCTTTTGCTGGCCTTTTGCTCACATGTTCTTTCCTGCGTTATCCCCTGAT
TCTGTGGATAACCGTATTACCGCCTTTGAGTGAGCTGATACCGCTCGCCGCAGCCGAACGACCGAGCGCA
GCGAGTCAGTGAGCGAGGAAGCGGAAGAGCGCCCAATACGCAAACCGCCTCTCCCCGCGCGTTGGCCGAT
TCATTAATGCAGCTGGCACGACAGGTTTCCCGACTGGAAAGCGGGCAGTGAGCGCAACGCAATTAATGTG
AGTTAGCTCACTCATTAGGCACCCCAGGCTTTACACTTTATGCTTCCGGCTCGTATGTTGTGTGGAATTG
TGAGCGGATAACAATTTCACACAGGAAACAGCTATGACCATGATTACGCCAAGCGCGCAATTAACCCTCA
CTAAAGGGAACAAAAGCTGGAGCTGCAAGC
