>Addgene plasmid #144345 | TFORF2622 | depositor partial sequence | sequence record 285150 | Insert
ACCGCCACCATGGCGACTTCGAACAATCCGCGGAAATTCAGCGAGAAGATCGCGCTGCACAATCAGAAGC
AGGCGGAGGAGACGGCGGCCTTCGAGGAGGTCATGAAGGACCTGAGCCTGACGCGGGCCGCGCGGCTCCA
GCTCCAGAAATCCCAGTACCTGCAACTGGGCCCCAGCCGAGGCCAGTACTATGGCGGGTCCCTGCCCAAC
GTGAACCAGATCGGGAGTGGCACCATGGACCTGCCCTTCCAGACCCCCTTCCAATCCTCGGGCCTGGACA
CCAGCCGGACCACCCGGCACCATGGGCTGGTGGACAGGGTGTACCGGGAGCGTGGCCGGCTCGGCTCCCC
ACACCGCCGGCCCCTGTCAGTGGACAAACACGGACGGCAGGCCGACAGCTGCCCCTATGGCACCATGTAC
CTCTCACCACCCGCGGACACCAGCTGGAGAAGGACCAATTCTGACTCCGCCCTGCACCAGAGCACAATGA
CGCCCACGCAGCCAGAATCCTTTAGCAGTGGGTCCCAGGACGTGCACCAGAAAAGAGTCTTACTGTTAAC
AGTCCCAGGAATGGAAGAGACCACATCAGAGGCAGACAAAAACCTTTCCAAGCAAGCATGGGACACCAAG
AAGACGGGGTCCAGGCCCAAGTCCTGTGAGGTCCCCGGAATCAACATCTTCCCGTCTGCCGACCAGGAAA
ACACTACAGCCCTGATCCCCGCCACCCACAACACAGGGGGGTCCCTGCCCGACCTGACCAACATCCACTT
CCCCTCCCCGCTCCCGACCCCGCTGGACCCCGAGGAGCCCACCTTCCCTGCACTGAGCAGCTCCAGCAGC
ACCGGCAACCTCGCGGCCAACCTGACGCACCTGGGCATCGGTGGCGCCGGCCAGGGAATGAGCACACCTG
GCTCCTCTCCACAGCACCGCCCAGCTGGCGTCAGCCCCCTGTCCCTGAGCACAGAGGCAAGGCGTCAGCA
GGCATCGCCCACCCTGTCCCCGCTGTCACCCATCACTCAGGCTGTAGCCATGGACGCCCTGTCTCTGGAG
CAGCAGCTGCCCTACGCCTTCTTCACCCAGGCGGGCTCCCAGCAGCCACCGCCGCAGCCCCAGCCCCCGC
CGCCTCCTCCACCCGCGTCCCAGCAGCCACCACCCCCGCCACCCCCACAGGCGCCCGTCCGCCTGCCCCC
TGGTGGCCCCCTGTTGCCCAGCGCCAGCCTGACTCGTGGGCCACAGCCGCCCCCGCTTGCAGTCACGGTA
CCGTCCTCTCTCCCCCAGTCCCCCCCAGAGAACCCTGGCCAGCCATCGATGGGGATCGACATCGCCTCGG
CGCCGGCTCTGCAGCAGTACCGCACTAGCGCCGGCTCCCCGGCCAACCAGTCTCCCACCTCGCCAGTCTC
CAATCAAGGCTTCTCCCCAGGGAGCTCCCCGCAACACACTTCCACCCTGGGCAGCGTGTTTGGGGACGCG
TACTATGAGCAGCAGATGGCGGCCAGGCAGGCCAATGCTCTGTCCCACCAGCTGGAGCAGTTCAACATGA
TGGAGAACGCCATCAGCTCCAGCAGCCTGTACAGCCCGGGCTCCACACTCAACTACTCGCAGGCGGCCAT
GATGGGCCTCACGGGCAGCCACGGGAGCCTGCCGGACTCGCAGCAACTGGGATACGCCAGCCACAGTGGC
ATCCCCAACATCATCCTCACAGTGACAGGAGAGTCCCCCCCCAGCCTCTCTAAAGAACTGACCAGCTCTC
TGGCCGGGGTCGGCGACGTCAGCTTCGACTCCGACAGCCAGTTTCCCCTGGACGAACTCAAGATCGACCC
CCTGACCCTCGACGGACTGCACATGCTCAACGACCCCGACATGGTTCTGGCCGACCCAGCCACCGAGGAC
ACCTTCCGGATGGACCGCCTGTAGTAATGAACTAGTCCGTAACTTGAAAGTATTTCGATTTCTTGGCTTT
ATATATCTTGTGGAAAGGACGATAAGCGAAAGTGTGTCTTAATGCA
