>Addgene plasmid #144345 | TFORF2622 | depositor partial sequence | sequence record 285151 | Barcode
TAAGCGAAAGTGTGTCTTAATGCA
